Addgene plasmid #115400: AAEL007169 AstA R
Purpose: Expresses Ae. aegypti receptor in mammalian cells
Depositing lab: Leslie Vosshall. Depositing organization: Rockefeller University. Publication: Small-Molecule Agonists of Ae. aegypti Neuropeptide Y Receptor Block Mosquito Biting. Duvall LB, Ramos-Espiritu L, Barsoum KE, Glickman JF, Vosshall LB. Cell. 2019 Feb 7;176(4):687-701.e5. doi: 10.1016/j.cell.2018.12.004. PubMed 30735632.
Backbone
  Vector backbone: pME18s
  Vector type: Mammalian Expression
Growth in bacteria
  Bacterial resistance: Ampicillin, 100 μg/mL
  Growth temperature: 37°C
  Growth strain: DH5alpha
  Copy number: High Copy
Gene/Insert
  Gene/Insert name: AAEL007169 AstA R
  Entrez Gene: AaeL_AAEL007169 (a.k.a. AaeL_AAEL007169)
  Cloning method: Gateway Cloning
Terms and licenses: Academic/Nonprofit Terms; Industry Terms: Not Available to Industry
Depositor comments: The neuropeptide CDS was inserted into the pME18s plasmid using NotI and XhoI sites.
How to cite: AAEL007169 AstA R was a gift from Leslie Vosshall (Addgene plasmid # 115400 ; http://n2t.net/addgene:115400 ; RRID:Addgene_115400)
