[The description below was written by a language model from this plasmid's Addgene catalogue record and pLannotate feature annotations shown in this document.]
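Description:
AAEL007169 AstA R is a mammalian expression plasmid built on the pME18s backbone that carries the coding sequence of the Aedes aegypti gene AAEL007169, an allatostatin-A (AstA) receptor. The sequenced record is about 4 kb. In bacteria it is maintained by a high-copy ColE1/pUC-type origin and selected with ampicillin through a β-lactamase gene driven by its own bla promoter. No mammalian selection marker is annotated, which fits use by transient transfection.

The expression cassette is the composite arrangement typical of this backbone. An SV40 enhancer/early promoter is followed by a truncated HTLV-1 5' LTR segment, which boosts transcript output, and then by a modified SV40 intron with splice donor and acceptor sites, which promotes efficient processing of the message. The receptor open reading frame of roughly 1 kb lies downstream and is terminated by an SV40 polyadenylation signal. The automated annotation labels this ORF by similarity to the Bombyx mori A-type allatostatin receptor. That label reflects homology to a related insect protein rather than the source species, which the catalogue entry gives as Ae. aegypti. No epitope tags or reporters are annotated.

The record is inconsistent about construction: the cloning method field lists Gateway cloning, whereas the depositor comment says the coding sequence was inserted using NotI and XhoI sites. The stated purpose is to express the mosquito receptor in mammalian cells. The associated publication concerns small-molecule agonists of an Ae. aegypti neuropeptide receptor, so the plasmid plausibly served for heterologous testing of receptor responses to ligands, though the record does not describe a specific assay.
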