Features (pLannotate 1.2.2; 8 found; start..end, strand, type, name):
      1..330     +  promoter       SV40 promoter: SV40 enhancer and early promoter
    346..614     +  LTR            5' LTR (truncated): truncated 5' long terminal repeat (LTR) from human T-cell leukemia virus (HTLV) type 1
    644..740     +  intron         SV40 intron: modified SV40 intron with splice donor and acceptor sites
    803..1843    +  CDS            AR: AR_BOMMO - Experimental evidence at transcript level: Swiss-Prot protein existence level 2. Acts as a receptor for A-type allatostatin neuropeptide hormones. From Bombyx mori (Silk moth).
   1934..2068    +  polyA_signal   SV40 poly(A) signal: SV40 polyadenylation signal
   2278..2866    -  rep_origin     ori: high-copy-number ColE1/pMB1/pBR322/pUC origin of replication
   3037..3897    -  CDS            AmpR: β-lactamase; bla; confers resistance to ampicillin, carbenicillin, and related antibiotics
   3898..4002    -  promoter       AmpR promoter: bla
>Addgene plasmid #115400 | AAEL007169 AstA R | addgene full sequence | sequence record 221130 | Addgene NGS Result
GTGTGTCAGTTAGGGTGTGGAAAGTCCCCAGGCTCCCCAGCAGGCAGAAGTATGCAAAGCATGCATCTCA
ATTAGTCAGCAACCAGGTGTGGAAAGTCCCCAGGCTCCCCAGCAGGCAGAAGTATGCAAAGCATGCATCT
CAATTAGTCAGCAACCATAGTCCCGCCCCTAACTCCGCCCATCCCGCCCCTAACTCCGCCCAGTTCCGCC
CATTCTCCGCCCCATGGCTGACTAATTTTTTTTATTTATGCAGAGGCCGAGGCCGCCTCGGCCTCTGAGC
TATTCCAGAAGTAGTGAGGAGGCTTTTTTGGAGGCCTAGGCTTTTGCAAAAAGCTCCTCGATCGAGGGGC
TCGCATCTCTCCTTCACGCGCCCGCCGCCCTACCTGAGGCCGCCATCCACGCCGGTTGAGTCGCGTTCTG
CCGCCTCCCGCCTGTGGTGCCTCCTGAACTGCGTCCGCCGTCTAGGTAAGTTTAAAGCTCAGGTCGAGAC
CGGGCCTTTGTCCGGCGCTCCCTTGGAGCCTACCTAGACTCAGCCGGCTCTCCACGCTTTGCCTGACCCT
GCTTGCTCAACTCTACGTCTTTGTTTCGTTTTCTGTTCTGCGCCGTTACAGATCCAAGCTCTGAAAAACC
AGAAAGTTAACTGGTAAGTTTAGTCTTTTTGTCTTTTATTTCAGGTCCCGGATCCGGTGGTGGTGCAAAT
CAAAGAACTGCTCCTCAGTGGATGTTGCCTTTACTTCTAGGCCTGTACGGAAGTGTTACTTCTGCTCTAA
AAGCTGCGGAATTCCGGAATTTCCTCGAGATGTTTGGAAATACAACGTGGAATGAAACCTTCGCCTGGTA
CAACGAGTCACTGTATCATGGAAACGTGACAAACATTGAAAAAATTGTATCCATGATGGTACCGGTGTTC
TTCGGATTGATAGGTCTCGCAGGACTGATAGGCAACGGCTTGGTCGTACTCGTTGTTGCCGCTAATCCTA
ACATGCGATCAACCACAAATTTATTGATTATCAATTTGGCCGCCGCCGACCTGTTGTTTGTGATATTTTG
TGTACCATTCACCGCGACTGATTATATCCTACCAGAATGGCCTTTCGGACTGATGTGGTGCAAATTCGTA
CAATATATGATAGTGGTTACGGCCCATGCCAGCGCGTACACCTTAGTTCTTATGTCCTTGGATCGGTTTC
TTGCTGTGGTCCACCCTATTACCAGTATGTCTATTAGAACCGAGAAAAATGCTGTGATAGCAATAACCGT
GGCATGGATCGTCATTGTGACCACAGCAATTCCAGTCGCCATATCTCACGGAGTTCTGCACTATCCTAGC
AGGGGAGGTGATTATACCGCTTGTCTCTTCCTTCACACCGAAGGATACAGTTTGATTGCATTTCATGTAT
CGTTTTTCCTATCATCATACGTCATCCCGCTAACGCTGATATCCATGCTGTACGTCGGAATGCTGGCTCG
GTTATGGAAAGGTGCACCAGGCGGTCGGGTCTCGGCTGAATCTAGGAGAGGCAAAAAACGAGTCACCCGA
ATGGTTGTAGTCGTTGTACTGGCGTTCGCTATTTGTTGGTGTCCTATTCAGATCATTTTGGTGCTGAAGT
CCTTCAACGTGTACGAAGTTACACACGCCAGCATCATCATTCAGATCGTAGCGCACGTTCTGGCGTACAC
CAATTCGTGCATTAATCCGGTGCTGTACGCGTTTCTGTCGGACAATTTTCGGAAGGCATTCCGCAAGGTG
GTATGGTGTGGAAAACCGCCCTCGCTCTTGCCGCAGGGTGGTCCTCAGACGAAAACCACTCGCACCGGAA
ATGGGACTTCCAATGCGGATGTTTTGTGAGCGGCCGCTAGACTAGTCTAGAGAAAAAACCTCCCACACCT
CCCCCTGAACCTGAAACATAAAATGAATGCAATTGTTGTTGTTAACTTGTTTATTGCAGCTTATAATGGT
TACAAATAAAGCAATAGCATCACAAATTTCACAAATAAAGCATTTTTTTCACTGCATTCTAGTTGTGGTT
TGTCCAAACTCATCAATGTATCTTATCATGTCTGGATCCCCGGGTACCGAGCTCGAATTAATTCCTCTTC
CGCTTCCTCGCTCACTGACTCGCTGCGCTCGGTCGTTCGGCTGCGGCGAGCGGTATCAGCTCACTCAAAG
GCGGTAATACGGTTATCCACAGAATCAGGGGATAACGCAGGAAAGAACATGTGAGCAAAAGGCCAGCAAA
AGGCCAGGAACCGTAAAAAGGCCGCGTTGCTGGCGTTTTTCCATAGGCTCCGCCCCCCTGACGAGCATCA
CAAAAATCGACGCTCAAGTCAGAGGTGGCGAAACCCGACAGGACTATAAAGATACCAGGCGTTTCCCCCT
GGAAGCTCCCTCGTGCGCTCTCCTGTTCCGACCCTGCCGCTTACCGGATACCTGTCCGCCTTTCTCCCTT
CGGGAAGCGTGGCGCTTTCTCATAGCTCACGCTGTAGGTATCTCAGTTCGGTGTAGGTCGTTCGCTCCAA
GCTGGGCTGTGTGCACGAACCCCCCGTTCAGCCCGACCGCTGCGCCTTATCCGGTAACTATCGTCTTGAG
TCCAACCCGGTAAGACACGACTTATCGCCACTGGCAGCAGCCACTGGTAACAGGATTAGCAGAGCGAGGT
ATGTAGGCGGTGCTACAGAGTTCTTGAAGTGGTGGCCTAACTACGGCTACACTAGAAGAACAGTATTTGG
TATCTGCGCTCTGCTGAAGCCAGTTACCTTCGGAAAAAGAGTTGGTAGCTCTTGATCCGGCAAACAAACC
ACCGCTGGTAGCGGTGGTTTTTTTGTTTGCAAGCAGCAGATTACGCGCAGAAAAAAAGGATCTCAAGAAG
ATCCTTTGATCTTTTCTACGGGGTCTGACGCTCAGTGGAACGAAAACTCACGTTAAGGGATTTTGGTCAT
GAGATTATCAAAAAGGATCTTCACCTAGATCCTTTTAAATTAAAAATGAAGTTTTAAATCAATCTAAAGT
ATATATGAGTAAACTTGGTCTGACAGTTACCAATGCTTAATCAGTGAGGCACCTATCTCAGCGATCTGTC
TATTTCGTTCATCCATAGTTGCCTGACTCCCCGTCGTGTAGATAACTACGATACGGGAGGGCTTACCATC
TGGCCCCAGTGCTGCAATGATACCGCGAGACCCACGCTCACCGGCTCCAGATTTATCAGCAATAAACCAG
CCAGCCGGAAGGGCCGAGCGCAGAAGTGGTCCTGCAACTTTATCCGCCTCCATCCAGTCTATTAATTGTT
GCCGGGAAGCTAGAGTAAGTAGTTCGCCAGTTAATAGTTTGCGCAACGTTGTTGCCATTGCTACAGGCAT
CGTGGTGTCACGCTCGTCGTTTGGTATGGCTTCATTCAGCTCCGGTTCCCAACGATCAAGGCGAGTTACA
TGATCCCCCATGTTGTGCAAAAAAGCGGTTAGCTCCTTCGGTCCTCCGATCGTTGTCAGAAGTAAGTTGG
CCGCAGTGTTATCACTCATGGTTATGGCAGCACTGCATAATTCTCTTACTGTCATGCCATCCGTAAGATG
CTTTTCTGTGACTGGTGAGTACTCAACCAAGTCATTCTGAGAATAGTGTATGCGGCGACCGAGTTGCTCT
TGCCCGGCGTCAATACGGGATAATACCGCGCCACATAGCAGAACTTTAAAAGTGCTCATCATTGGAAAAC
GTTCTTCGGGGCGAAAACTCTCAAGGATCTTACCGCTGTTGAGATCCAGTTCGATGTAACCCACTCGTGC
ACCCAACTGATCTTCAGCATCTTTTACTTTCACCAGCGTTTCTGGGTGAGCAAAAACAGGAAGGCAAAAT
GCCGCAAAAAAGGGAATAAGGGCGACACGGAAATGTTGAATACTCATACTCTTCCTTTTTCAATATTATT
GAAGCATTTATCAGGGTTATTGTCTCATGAGCGGATACATATTTGAATGTATTTAGAAAAATAAACAAAT
AGGGGTTCCGCGCACATTTCCCCGAAAAGTGCCACCTGCAAGCTTGGCTGTGGAAT
