>Addgene plasmid #115400 | AAEL007169 AstA R | depositor partial sequence | sequence record 217406 | neuropeptide CDS
ATGTTTGGAAATACAACGTGGAATGAAACCTTCGCCTGGTACAACGAGTCACTGTATCATGGAAACGTGA
CAAACATTGAAAAAATTGTATCCATGATGGTACCGGTGTTCTTCGGATTGATAGGTCTCGCAGGACTGAT
AGGCAACGGCTTGGTCGTACTCGTTGTTGCCGCTAATCCTAACATGCGATCAACCACAAATTTATTGATT
ATCAATTTGGCCGCCGCCGACCTGTTGTTTGTGATATTTTGTGTACCATTCACCGCGACTGATTATATCC
TACCAGAATGGCCTTTCGGACTGATGTGGTGCAAATTCGTACAATATATGATAGTGGTTACGGCCCATGC
CAGCGCGTACACCTTAGTTCTTATGTCCTTGGATCGGTTTCTTGCTGTGGTCCACCCTATTACCAGTATG
TCTATTAGAACCGAGAAAAATGCTGTGATAGCAATAACCGTGGCATGGATCGTCATTGTGACCACAGCAA
TTCCAGTCGCCATATCTCACGGAGTTCTGCACTATCCTAGCAGGGGAGGTGATTATACCGCTTGTCTCTT
CCTTCACACCGAAGGATACAGTTTGATTGCATTTCATGTATCGTTTTTCCTATCATCATACGTCATCCCG
CTAACGCTGATATCCATGCTGTACGTCGGAATGCTGGCTCGGTTATGGAAAGGTGCACCAGGCGGTCGGG
TCTCGGCTGAATCTAGGAGAGGCAAAAAACGAGTCACCCGAATGGTTGTAGTCGTTGTACTGGCGTTCGC
TATTTGTTGGTGTCCTATTCAGATCATTTTGGTGCTGAAGTCCTTCAACGTGTACGAAGTTACACACGCC
AGCATCATCATTCAGATCGTAGCGCACGTTCTGGCGTACACCAATTCGTGCATTAATCCGGTGCTGTACG
CGTTTCTGTCGGACAATTTTCGGAAGGCATTCCGCAAGGTGGTATGGTGTGGAAAACCGCCCTCGCTCTT
GCCGCAGGGTGGTCCTCAGACGAAAACCACTCGCACCGGAAATGGGACTTCCAATGCGGATGTTTTGTGA
